>Addgene plasmid #174498 | pnEA-vH_His-TEV-SEPT2-msfGFP_SEPT6 | addgene full sequence | sequence record 343819 | Addgene NGS Result
TTCTTGAAGACGAAAGGGCCTCGTGATACGCCTATTTTTATAGGTTAATGTCATGATAATAATGGTTTCT
TAGACGTCAGGTGGCACTTTTCGGGGAAATGTGCGCGGAACCCCTATTTGTTTATTTTTCTAAATACATT
CAAATATGTATCCGCTCATGAGACAATAACCCTGATAAATGCTTCAATAATATTGAAAAAGGAAGAGTAT
GAGTATTCAACATTTCCGTGTCGCCCTTATTCCCTTTTTTGCGGCATTTTGCCTTCCTGTTTTTGCTCAC
CCAGAAACGCTGGTGAAAGTAAAAGATGCTGAAGATCAGTTGGGTGCACGAGTGGGTTACATCGAACTGG
ATCTCAACAGCGGTAAGATCCTTGAGAGTTTTCGCCCCGAAGAACGTTTTCCAATGATGAGCACTTTTAA
AGTTCTGCTATGTGGCGCGGTATTATCCCGTGTTGACGCCGGGCAAGAGCAACTCGGTCGCCGCATACAC
TATTCTCAGAATGACTTGGTTGAGTACTCACCAGTCACAGAAAAGCATCTTACGGATGGCATGACAGTAA
GAGAATTATGCAGTGCTGCCATAACCATGAGTGATAACACTGCGGCCAACTTACTTCTGACAACGATCGG
AGGACCGAAGGAGCTAACCGCTTTTTTGCACAACATGGGGGATCATGTAACTCGCCTTGATCGTTGGGAA
CCGGAGCTGAATGAAGCCATACCAAACGACGAGCGTGACACCACGATGCCTGCAGCAATGGCAACAACGT
TGCGCAAACTATTAACTGGCGAACTACTTACTCTAGCTTCCCGGCAACAATTAATAGACTGGATGGAGGC
GGATAAAGTTGCAGGACCACTTCTGCGCTCGGCCCTTCCGGCTGGCTGGTTTATTGCTGATAAATCTGGA
GCCGGTGAGCGTGGGTCTCGCGGTATCATTGCAGCACTGGGGCCAGATGGTAAGCCCTCCCGTATCGTAG
TTATCTACACGACGGGGAGTCAGGCAACTATGGATGAACGAAATAGACAGATCGCTGAGATAGGTGCCTC
ACTGATTAAGCATTGGTAACTGTCAGACCAAGTTTACTCATATATACTTTAGATTGATTTAAAACTTCAT
TTTTAATTTAAAAGGATCTAGGTGAAGATCCTTTTTGATAATCTCATGACCAAAATCCCTTAACGTGAGT
TTTCGTTCCACTGAGCGTCAGACCCCGTAGAAAAGATCAAAGGATCTTCTTGAGATCCTTTTTTTCTGCG
CGTAATCTGCTGCTTGCAAACAAAAAAACCACCGCTACCAGCGGTGGTTTGTTTGCCGGATCAAGAGCTA
CCAACTCTTTTTCCGAAGGTAACTGGCTTCAGCAGAGCGCAGATACCAAATACTGTCCTTCTAGTGTAGC
CGTAGTTAGGCCACCACTTCAAGAACTCTGTAGCACCGCCTACATACCTCGCTCTGCTAATCCTGTTACC
AGTGGCTGCTGCCAGTGGCGATAAGTCGTGTCTTACCGGGTTGGACTCAAGACGATAGTTACCGGATAAG
GCGCAGCGGTCGGGCTGAACGGGGGGTTCGTGCACACAGCCCAGCTTGGAGCGAACGACCTACACCGAAC
TGAGATACCTACAGCGTGAGCTATGAGAAAGCGCCACGCTTCCCGAAGGGAGAAAGGCGGACAGGTATCC
GGTAAGCGGCAGGGTCGGAACAGGAGAGCGCACGAGGGAGCTTCCAGGGGGAAACGCCTGGTATCTTTAT
AGTCCTGTCGGGTTTCGCCACCTCTGACTTGAGCGTCGATTTTTGTGATGCTCGTCAGGGGGGCGGAGCC
TATGGAAAAACGCCAGCAACGCGGCCTTTTTACGGTTCCTGGCCTTTTGCTGGCCTTTTGCTCACATGTT
CTTTCCTGCGTTATCCCCTGATTCTGTGGATAACCGTATTACCGCCTTTGAGTGAGCTGATACCGCTCGC
CGCAGCCGAACGACCGAGCGCAGCGAGTCAGTGAGCGAGGAAGCGGAAGAGCGCCTGATGCGGTATTTTC
TCCTTACGCATCTGTGCGGTATTTCACACCGCAATGGTGCACTCTCAGTACAATCTGCTCTGATGCCGCA
TAGTTAAGCCAGTATACACTCCGCTATCGCTACGTGACTGGGTCATGGCTGCGCCCCGACACCCGCCAAC
ACCCGCTGACGCGCCCTGACGGGCTTGTCTGCTCCCGGCATCCGCTTACAGACAAGCTGTGACCGTCTCC
GGGAGCTGCATGTGTCAGAGGTTTTCACCGTCATCACCGAAACGCGCGAGGCAGCTGCGGTAAAGCTCAT
CAGCGTGGTCGTGAAGCGATTCACAGATGTCTGCCTGTTCATCCGCGTCCAGCTCGTTGAGTTTCTCCAG
AAGCGTTAATGTCTGGCTTCTGATAAAGCGGGCCATGTTAAGGGCGGTTTTTTCCTGTTTGGTCACTGAT
GCCTCCGTGTAAGGGGGATTTCTGTTCATGGGGGTAATGATACCGATGAAACGAGAGAGGATGCTCACGA
TACGGGTTACTGATGATGAACATGCCCGGTTACTGGAACGTTGTGAGGGTAAACAACTGGCGGTATGGAT
GCGGCGGGACCAGAGAAAAATCACTCAGGGTCAATGCCAGCGCTTCGTTAATACAGATGTAGGTGTTCCA
CAGGGTAGCCAGCAGCATCCTGCGATGCAGATCCGGAACATAATGGTGCAGGGCGCTGACTTCCGCGTTT
CCAGACTTTACGAAACACGGAAACCGAAGACCATTCATGTTGTTGCTCAGGTCGCAGACGTTTTGCAGCA
GCAGTCGCTTCACGTTCGCTCGCGTATCGGTGATTCATTCTGCTAACCAGTAAGGCAACCCCGCCAGCCT
AGCCGGGTCCTCAACGACAGGAGCACGATCATGCGCACCCGTGGCCAGGACCCAACGCTGCCCGAGATGC
GCCGCGTGCGGCTGCTGGAGATGGCGGACGCGATGGATATGTTCTGCCAAGGGTTGGTTTGCGCATTCAC
AGTTCTCCGCAAGAATTGATTGGCTCCAATTCTTGGAGTGGTGAATCCGTTAGCGAGGTGCCGCCGGCTT
CCATTCAGGTCGAGGTGGCCCGGCTCCATGCACCGCGACGCAACGCGGGGAGGCAGACAAGGTATAGGGC
GGCGCCTACAATCCATGCCAACCCGTTCCATGTGCTCGCCGAGGCGGCATAAATCGCCGTGACGATCAGC
GGTCCAATGATCGAAGTTAGGCTGGTAAGAGCCGCGAGCGATCCTTGAAGCTGTCCCTGATGGTCGTCAT
CTACCTGCCTGGACAGCATGGCCTGCAACGCGGGCATCCCGATGCCGCCGGAAGCGAGAAGAATCATAAT
GGGGAAGGCCATCCAGCCTCGCGTCGCGAACGCCAGCAAGACGTAGCCCAGCGCGTCGGCCGCCATGCCG
GCGATAATGGCCTGCTTCTCGCCGAAACGTTTGGTGGCGGGACCAGTGACGAAGGCTTGAGCGAGGGCGT
GCAAGATTCCGAATACCGCAAGCGACAGGCCGATCATCGTCGCGCTCCAGCGAAAGCGGTCCTCGCCGAA
AATGACCCAGAGCGCTGCCGGCACCTGTCCTACGAGTTGCATGATAAAGAAGACAGTCATAAGTGCGGCG
ACGATAGTCATGCCCCGCGCCCACCGGAAGGAGCTGACTGGGTTGAAGGCTCTCAAGGGCATCGGTCGAG
ATCCCGGTGCCTAATGAGTGAGCTAACTTACATTAATTGCGTTGCGCTCACTGCCCGCTTTCCAGTCGGG
AAACTGTCGTGCCAGCTGCATTAATGAATCGGCCAACGCGCGGGGAGAGGCGGTTTGCGTATTGGGCGCC
AGGGTGGTTTTTCTTTTCACCAGTGAGACGGGCAACAGCTGATTGCCCTTCACCGCCTGGCCCTGAGAGA
GTTGCAGCAAGCGGTCCACGCTGGTTTGCCCCAGCAGGCGAAAATCCTGTTTGATGGTGGTTAACGGCGG
GATATAACATGAGCTGTCTTCGGTATCGTCGTATCCCACTACCGAGATATCCGCACCAACGCGCAGCCCG
GACTCGGTAATGGCGCGCATTGCGCCCAGCGCCATCTGATCGTTGGCAACCAGCATCGCAGTGGGAACGA
TGCCCTCATTCAGCATTTGCATGGTTTGTTGAAAACCGGACATGGCACTCCAGTCGCCTTCCCGTTCCGC
TATCGGCTGAATTTGATTGCGAGTGAGATATTTATGCCAGCCAGCCAGACGCAGACGCGCCGAGACAGAA
CTTAATGGGCCCGCTAACAGCGCGATTTGCTGGTGACCCAATGCGACCAGATGCTCCACGCCCAGTCGCG
TACCGTCTTCATGGGAGAAAATAATACTGTTGATGGGTGTCTGGTCAGAGACATCAAGAAATAACGCCGG
AACATTAGTGCAGGCAGCTTCCACAGCAATGGCATCCTGGTCATCCAGCGGATAGTTAATGATCAGCCCA
CTGACGCGTTGCGCGAGAAGATTGTGCACCGCCGCTTTACAGGCTTCGACGCCGCTTCGTTCTACCATCG
ACACCACCACGCTGGCACCCAGTTGATCGGCGCGAGATTTAATCGCCGCGACAATTTGCGACGGCGCGTG
CAGGGCCAGACTGGAGGTGGCAACGCCAATCAGCAACGACTGTTTGCCCGCCAGTTGTTGTGCCACGCGG
TTGGGAATGTAATTCAGCTCCGCCATCGCCGCTTCCACTTTTTCCCGCGTTTTCGCAGAAACGTGGCTGG
CCTGGTTCACCACGCGGGAAACGGTCTGATAAGAGACACCGGCATACTCTGCGACATCGTATAACGTTAC
TGGTTTCACATTCACCACCCTGAATTGACTCTCTTCCGGGCGCTATCATGCCATACCGCGAAAGGTTTTG
CGCCATTCGATGGTGTCCGGGATCTCGACGCTCTCCCTTATGCGACTCCTGCATTAGGAAGCAGCCCAGT
AGTAGGTTGAGGCCGTTGAGCACCGCCGCCGCAAGGAATGGTGCATGCAAGGAGATGGCGCCCAACAGTC
CCCCGGCCACGGGGCCTGCCACCATACCCACGCCGAAACAAGCGCTCATGAGCCCGAAGTGGCGAGCCCG
ATCTTCCCCATCGGTGATGTCGGCGATATAGGCGCCAGCAACCGCACCTGTGGCGCCGGTGATGCCGGCC
ACGATGCGTCCGGCGTAGAGGATCGAGATCTCGATCCCGCGAAATTAATACGACTCACTATAGGGGAATT
GTGAGCGGATAACAATTCCCCACTAGTAATAATTTTGTTTAACTTTAAGAAGGAGATATACATATGGCAG
CGACCGATATAGCTCGCCAGGTGGGTGAAGGTTGCCGAACTGTCCCCCTGGCTGGACATGTGGGGTTTGA
CAGCTTGCCTGACCAGCTGGTGAATAAGTCCGTCAGCCAGGGCTTCTGCTTCAACATCCTGTGCGTGGGA
GAGACAGGTTTGGGCAAGTCCACCCTCATGGACACCCTGTTCAACACCAAATTCGAAGGGGAGCCAGCCA
CCCACACACAGCCGGGTGTCCAGCTCCAGTCTAATACCTATGACCTCCAAGAGAGCAACGTGAGGCTAAA
GCTCACGATCGTTAGCACAGTTGGCTTTGGGGACCAGATCAACAAAGAGGACAGCTACAAGCCTATCGTG
GAATTCATCGATGCACAATTCGAGGCCTACCTGCAGGAAGAGCTAAAGATCCGAAGAGTGCTACACACCT
ACCATGACTCCCGAATCCATGTCTGCTTGTATTTCATTGCCCCCACGGGTCATTCCCTGAAGTCTCTGGA
CCTAGTGACTATGAAGAAGCTGGACAGTAAGGTGAACATCATCCCCATCATTGCCAAAGCAGATGCCATT
TCGAAGAGTGAGCTAACAAAGTTCAAAATCAAAATCACCAGCGAGCTTGTCAGCAACGGAGTCCAGATCT
ATCAGTTTCCTACAGATGATGAGTCGGTGGCAGAGATCAATGGAACCATGAACGCCCACCTGCCGTTTGC
TGTCATTGGCAGCACAGAAGAACTGAAGATAGGCAACAAGATGATGAGGGCGCGGCAGTATCCTTGGGGC
ACTGTGCAGGTTGAAAACGAGGCCCACTGCGACTTTGTGAAGCTGCGGGAGATGCTGATTCGGGTCAACA
TGGAGGATCTGCGGGAGCAGACCCACACCCGGCACTATGAGCTGTATCGCCGCTGTAAGCTGGAGGAGAT
GGGCTTCAAGGACACCGACCCTGACAGCAAACCCTTCAGTTTACAGGAGACATATGAGGCCAAAAGGAAC
GAGTTCCTAGGGGAACTCCAGAAAAAAGAAGAGGAGATGAGACAGATGTTCGTCCAGCGAGTCAAAGAGA
AAGAAGCGGAGCTCAAAGAGGCAGAGAAAGAGCTGCACGAGAAGTTTGACCGTCTGAAGAAACTGCACCA
GGACGAGAAGAAGAAACTGGAGGATAAGAAGAAATCCCTGGATGATGAAGTGAATGCTTTCAAGCAAAGA
AAGACGGCGGCTGAGCTGCTCCAGTCCCAGGGCTCCCAGGCTGGAGGCTCACAGACTCTGAAGAGAGACA
AAGAGAAGAAAAATTAAGGATCCTAATAGTCTAGTAATAATTTTGTTTAACTTTAAGAAGGAGATATACC
ATGGGCAGCAGCCATCATCATCATCATCACAGCAGCGGTACCGGCAGCGGCGAAAACCTTTACTTCCAGG
GCCATATGTCTAAGCAACAACCAACTCAGTTTATAAATCCAGAAACTCCTGGCTATGTTGGATTTGCAAA
TCTTCCCAATCAAGTTCACCGAAAATCAGTGAAGAAGGGGTTCGAGTTCACTCTGATGGTGGTTGGTGAA
TCTGGTCTAGGAAAATCAACTCTCATAAACAGCTTATTCCTGACTGATCTCTACCCAGAAAGAGTGATTC
CTGGAGCTGCAGAGAAAATTGAAAGAACTGTCCAGATAGAGGCTTCGACTGTTGAGATTGAAGAGCGGGG
TGTGAAGCTGCGGCTTACAGTAGTGGACACTCCCGGCTACGGGGATGCCATCAACTGCAGGGATTGTTTC
AAGACAATTATCTCCTACATTGATGAGCAGTTTGAACGCTACCTACATGATGAGAGTGGACTGAACAGGC
GTCACATCATTGATAACAGGGTACATTGTTGCTTCTACTTCATTTCACCTTTTGGACATGGACTGAAGCC
CTTAGATGTTGCATTTATGAAAGCGATACACAATAAGGTGAATATTGTGCCTGTCATTGCGAAAGCTGAC
ACTCTCACTCTGAAGGAGCGTGAGCGGCTTAAGAAAAGGATTTTGGATGAAATTGAAGAGCATAACATTA
AAATCTATCACTTACCTGATGCAGAGTCAGATGAAGATGAAGACTTTAAGGAGCAGACTAGACTCCTCAA
GGCCAGTATCCCATTCTCTGTGGTTGGCTCCAACCAGTTGATTGAAGCCAAAGGCAAGAAGGTTAGAGGC
CGTCTCTACCCATGGGGTGTTGTAGAGGTGGAGAACCCAGAACACAATGACTTTCTGAAGCTGAGAACGA
TGCTCATCACCCACATGCAGGACCTACAGGAAGTGACCCAAGACCTTCACTATGAAAACTTCCGTTCTGA
GAGGCTGAAGAGAGGCGGCAGGAAAGTAGAGAATGAGGACATGAATAAAGACCAGATCTTGCTTGAAAAG
GAGGCTGAGCTCCGCCGCATGCAAGAGATGATTGCAAGAATGCAAGCGCAGATGCAGATGCAGATGCAGG
GTGGTGACGGCGACGGCGGGGCTCTCGGCCACCATGTGGTGTCCAAGGGCGAGGAGCTGTTCACCGGCGT
GGTGCCCATCCTGGTGGAGCTGGATGGCGACGTGAACGGCCACAAGTTCAGCGTGCGCGGCGAGGGCGAG
GGCGACGCCACCAACGGCAAGCTGACCCTGAAGTTCATCTGCACCACCGGCAAGCTGCCCGTGCCCTGGC
CCACCCTGGTGACCACCCTGACCTACGGCGTGCAGTGCTTCAGCCGCTACCCCGATCACATGAAGCAGCA
CGATTTCTTCAAGAGCGCCATGCCCGAGGGCTACGTGCAGGAGCGCACCATCAGCTTCAAGGATGACGGC
ACCTACAAGACCCGCGCCGAGGTGAAGTTCGAGGGCGATACCCTGGTGAACCGCATCGAGCTGAAGGGCA
TCGATTTCAAGGAGGATGGCAACATCCTGGGCCACAAGCTGGAGTACAACTTCAACAGCCACAACGTGTA
CATCACCGCCGATAAGCAGAAGAACGGCATCAAGGCCAACTTCAAGATCCGCCACAATGTGGAGGATGGC
TCCGTGCAGCTGGCCGATCACTACCAGCAGAACACCCCCATCGGCGACGGCCCAGTGCTGCTGCCCGATA
ACCACTACCTGAGCACCCAGAGCAAGCTGTCCAAGGACCCCAACGAGAAGCGCGATCACATGGTGCTGCT
GGAGTTCGTGACCGCCGCCGGCATCACCCTGGGCATGGATGAGCTGTACAAGTAAGGATCCTAATAGTCT
AGAGCTAGCCCTAGGAGATCCGGCTGCTAACAAAGCCCGAAAGGAAGCTGAGTTGGCTGCTGCCACCGCT
GAGCAATAACTAGCATAACCCCTTGGGGCCTCTAAACGGGTCTTGAGGGGTTTTTTGCTGAAAGGAGGAA
CTATATCCGGATATCCCGCAAGAGGCCCGGCAGTACCGGCATAACCAAGCCTATGCCTACAGCATCCAGG
GTGACGGTGCCGAGGATGACGATGAGCGCATTGTTAGATTTCATACACGGTGCCTGACTGCGTTAGCAAT
TTAACTGTGATAAACTACCGCATTAAAGCTTATCGATGATAAGCTGTCAAACATGAGAA
Features (pLannotate 1.2.2; 23 found; start..end, strand, type, name):
    104..208     +  promoter       AmpR promoter: bla
    209..1069    +  CDS            AmpR: β-lactamase; bla; confers resistance to ampicillin, carbenicillin, and related antibiotics
   1240..1828    +  rep_origin     ori: high-copy-number ColE1/pMB1/pBR322/pUC origin of replication
   2014..2153    -  misc_feature   bom: basis of mobility region from pBR322
   2255..2446    -  CDS            rop: Rop protein, which maintains plasmids at low copy number; rop
   2463..2843    +  CDS            YPB1_ECOLX: Protein predicted: Swiss-Prot protein existence level 4. From Escherichia coli.
   3085..3709    -  CDS            TcR (fragment): tetracycline efflux protein; tet; confers resistance to tetracycline
   3724..3745    -  protein_bind   CAP binding site: CAP binding activates transcription in the presence of cAMP. E. coli catabolite activator protein
   3758..4839    -  CDS            lacI: lac repressor; lacI; The lac repressor binds to the lac operator to inhibit transcription in E. coli. This inhibition can be relieved by adding lactose or isopropyl-β-D-thiogalactopyranoside (IPTG).
   4840..4917    -  promoter       lacI promoter: lacI
   4925..5204    -  CDS            TcR (fragment): tetracycline efflux protein; tet; confers resistance to tetracycline
   5226..5244    +  promoter       T7 promoter: promoter for bacteriophage T7 RNA polymerase
   5245..5269    +  protein_bind   lac operator: The lac repressor binds to the lac operator to inhibit transcription in E. coli. This inhibition can be relieved by adding lactose or isopropyl-β-D-thiogalactopyranoside (IPTG). lac repressor encoded by lacI
   5284..5306    +  RBS            RBS: efficient ribosome binding site from bacteriophage T7 gene 10 (Olins and Rangwala, 1989)
   5314..6594    +  CDS            SEPTIN6: SEPT6_HUMAN - Also known as KIAA0128, SEP2, SEPT6. Experimental evidence at protein level: Swiss-Prot protein existence level 1. Filament-forming cytoskeletal GTPase. Required for normal organization of the actin cytoskeleton. Involved in cytokinesis. May play a role in HCV RNA replication. Forms a filamentous structure with SEPTIN12, SEPTIN6, SEPTIN2 and probably SEPTIN4 at the sperm annulus which is required for the structural integrity and motility of the sperm tail during postmeiotic differentiation (PubMed:25588830). From Homo sapiens (Human).
   6622..6644    +  RBS            RBS: efficient ribosome binding site from bacteriophage T7 gene 10 (Olins and Rangwala, 1989)
   6663..6679    +  CDS            capTEV™ (fragment): composite tag for in vivo biotinylation, TEV protease cleavage, and 6xHis tagging
   6726..7808    +  CDS            SEPTIN2: SEPT2_HUMAN - Also known as DIFF6, KIAA0158, NEDD5, SEPT2. Experimental evidence at protein level: Swiss-Prot protein existence level 1. Filament-forming cytoskeletal GTPase. Forms a filamentous structure with SEPTIN12, SEPTIN6, SEPTIN2 and probably SEPTIN4 at the sperm annulus which is required for the structural integrity and motility of the sperm tail during postmeiotic differentiation (PubMed:25588830). Required for normal organization of the actin cytoskeleton. Plays a role in the biogenesis of polarized columnar- shaped epithelium by maintaining polyglutamylated microtubules, thus facili
   7809..8522    +  CDS            moxGFP: moxGFP is a basic (constitutively fluorescent) green fluorescent protein published in 2015, derived from Aequorea victoria. It is reported to be a rapidly-maturing monomer.
   8563..8612    +  CDS            SET1 (fragment): solubility-enhancement tag derived from T7 phage gene 10B
   8620..8667    +  terminator     T7 terminator: transcription terminator for bacteriophage T7 RNA polymerase
   8690..8794    -  CDS            TcR (fragment): tetracycline efflux protein; tet; confers resistance to tetracycline
   8842..8870    -  promoter       tet promoter: E. coli promoter for tetracycline efflux protein gene
