[The description below was written by a language model from this plasmid's Addgene catalogue record and pLannotate feature annotations shown in this document.]
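Description:
pnEA-vH_His-TEV-SEPT2-msfGFP_SEPT6 is a bacterial expression plasmid of about 8.9 kb, built on the pnEA-vH backbone, for co-producing two human septins in E. coli. It is maintained through a ColE1/pMB1-type origin and selected with ampicillin via the bla gene. The catalogue lists it as high copy, although the annotation also finds pBR322-derived bom and rop elements; Rop normally moderates copy number. Several tetracycline-resistance fragments and a tet promoter are annotated, but these are disrupted remnants of the pBR322 ancestry rather than a functional marker.

The payload is a bicistronic, pET-style cassette. A single T7 promoter with an adjacent lac operator drives transcription, and the plasmid-borne lacI gene supplies the repressor, so expression is IPTG-inducible in hosts that provide T7 RNA polymerase. The first open reading frame is untagged SEPTIN6, preceded by a T7 gene 10 ribosome binding site. A second copy of that RBS then initiates translation of SEPTIN2, which carries an N-terminal His6 tag followed by a TEV protease cleavage site and a C-terminal monomeric superfolder GFP. The annotation tool labels this fluorescent protein as the closely related moxGFP and matches the tag region only to a short capTEV fragment. A T7 terminator closes the unit, and the short "SET1" hit just upstream of it is probably residual T7 gene 10-derived vector sequence rather than a functional tag.

Producing both subunits from one transcript favours their assembly in the cell. The His tag allows affinity purification with optional removal by TEV, and the GFP makes the complexes fluorescent. The associated publication concerns recombinant human septin octamers containing different SEPT9 isoforms, which suggests that this plasmid supplies the SEPT2 and SEPT6 components of such complexes.
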