Addgene plasmid #174498: pnEA-vH_His-TEV-SEPT2-msfGFP_SEPT6
Purpose: bacterial co-expression of human SEPT2 fused to monomeric superfolder GFP and of human SEPT6
Depositing lab: Manos Mavrakis. Depositing organization: CNRS UMR 7249, Institut Fresnel. Publication: Insights into animal septins using recombinant human septin octamers with distinct SEPT9 isoforms. Iv F, Martins CS, Castro-Linares G, Taveneau C, Barbier P, Verdier-Pinard P, Camoin L, Audebert S, Tsai FC, Ramond L, Llewellyn A, Belhabib M, Nakazawa K, Di Cicco A, Vincentelli R, Wenger J, Cabantous S, Koenderink GH, Bertin A, Mavrakis M. J Cell Sci. 2021 Jul 8. pii: 270842. doi: 10.1242/jcs.258484. PubMed 34237139.
Backbone
  Vector backbone: pnEA-vH
  Total vector size (bp): 8883
  Vector type: Bacterial Expression
Growth in bacteria
  Bacterial resistance: Ampicillin, 100 μg/mL
  Growth temperature: 37°C
  Growth strain: DH5alpha
  Copy number: High Copy
Gene/Insert 1
  Gene/Insert name: SEPTIN2 (alt name: SEPT2)
  Species: H. sapiens (human)
  Entrez Gene: SEPTIN2 (a.k.a. DIFF6, NEDD-5, NEDD5, Pnutl3, SEPT2, hNedd5)
  Tag / fusion protein: His6-TEV (N terminal on insert); msfGFP (C terminal on insert)
  Cloning method: Gibson Cloning
  Sequencing primers: 5′ N/A; 3′ N/A
Gene/Insert 2
  Gene/Insert name: SEPTIN6 (alt name: SEPT6)
  Species: H. sapiens (human)
  Entrez Gene: SEPTIN6 (a.k.a. SEP2, SEPT2, SEPT6)
  Cloning method: Gibson Cloning
  Sequencing primers: 5′ N/A; 3′ N/A
Terms and licenses: Academic/Nonprofit Terms; Industry Terms: Not Available to Industry
Depositor comments: For protein expression, grow at 17degC.
How to cite: pnEA-vH_His-TEV-SEPT2-msfGFP_SEPT6 was a gift from Manos Mavrakis (Addgene plasmid # 174498 ; http://n2t.net/addgene:174498 ; RRID:Addgene_174498)
